Addgene plasmid #37002: pGEX-4T1-THAP11(AA132-313)
Depositing lab: Debu Chakravarti. Depositing organization: Northwestern University. Publication: A Transcriptional Regulatory Role of the THAP11-HCF-1 Complex in Colon Cancer Cell Function. Parker JB, Palchaudhuri S, Yin H, Wei J, Chakravarti D. Mol Cell Biol. 2012 May;32(9):1654-70. Epub 2012 Feb 27. 10.1128/MCB.06033-11 PubMed 22371484.
Backbone
  Vector backbone: pGEX-4T1
  Backbone manufacturer: GE Healthcare
  Backbone size w/o insert (bp): 4900
  Vector type: Bacterial Expression
Growth in bacteria
  Bacterial resistance: Ampicillin, 100 μg/mL
  Growth temperature: 37°C
  Growth strain: DH5alpha
  Copy number: High Copy
Gene/Insert
  Gene/Insert name: THAP11(AA132-313)
  Species: H. sapiens (human)
  Insert size (bp): 558
  Mutation: Amino acids 132 to 313
  Entrez Gene: THAP11 (a.k.a. HRIHFB2206, CTG-B43a, CTG-B45d, RONIN)
  Tag / fusion protein: GST (N terminal on backbone)
  Cloning method: Restriction Enzyme; 5′ cloning site EcoRI (not destroyed); 3′ cloning site XhoI (not destroyed)
  Sequencing primers: 5′ pGEX_5
Terms and licenses: Academic/Nonprofit Terms; Industry Terms: Not Available to Industry
How to cite: pGEX-4T1-THAP11(AA132-313) was a gift from Debu Chakravarti (Addgene plasmid # 37002 ; http://n2t.net/addgene:37002 ; RRID:Addgene_37002)
