[The description below was written by a language model from this plasmid's Addgene catalogue record.]
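Description:
pGEX-4T1-THAP11(AA132-313) is a bacterial expression plasmid built on the commercial pGEX-4T1 backbone (about 4.9 kb without insert) for producing a glutathione S-transferase fusion protein in E. coli. It is maintained as a high-copy plasmid under ampicillin selection. No feature table accompanies the record, so the promoter and origin are not explicitly listed. Vectors of the pGEX-4T series generally drive the GST fusion from an IPTG-inducible tac promoter, carry a lacI repressor gene for tight control, and encode a thrombin cleavage site between GST and the cloning site, which allows the tag to be removed after purification.

The insert is a 558 bp fragment of human THAP11 (also known as RONIN) encoding amino acids 132 to 313, cloned between the EcoRI and XhoI sites, both of which were preserved. The fragment sits in frame downstream of the backbone-encoded GST, giving an N-terminally GST-tagged truncation. It lacks the first 131 residues of the protein, the region where the zinc-coordinating THAP DNA-binding domain of this protein family normally resides, and so represents the C-terminal portion of THAP11.

Constructs of this kind are typically used to express and purify recombinant protein on glutathione resin and to perform GST pull-down assays that map interaction domains. The associated publication concerns the transcriptional role of the THAP11–HCF-1 complex in colon cancer cells, which is consistent with use of this truncation in dissecting which regions of THAP11 mediate protein–protein contacts, although the record does not state the specific experiment.
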