>Addgene plasmid #37002 | pGEX-4T1-THAP11(AA132-313) | addgene partial sequence | sequence record 47134 | pGEX-5 5'-GGGCTGGCAAGCCACGTTTGGTG-3'
ATCTCAATCGGATCTGGTTCGCGTGGATCCCCGGAATTCTCCTCACCCTCTGCCTCCACTGCCCAGACTG
CCCAGCTGCAGCCGAACCTGGTATCTGCTTCCGCGGCCGTGCTTCTCACCCTTCAGGCCACTGTAGACAG
CAGTCAGGCTCCGGGATCCGTACAGCCGGCGCCCATCACTCCCACTGGAGAAGACGTGAAGCCCATCGAT
CTCACAGTGCAAGTGGAGTTTGCAGCCGCAGAGGGCGCAGCCGCTGCGGCCGCCGCGTCGGAGTTACAGG
CTGCTACCGCAGGGCTGGAGGCTGCCGAGTGCCCTATGGGCCCCCAGTTGGTGGTGGTAGGGGAAGAGGG
CTTCCCTGATACTGGCTCCGACCATTCGTACTCCTTGTCGTCAGGCACCACGGAGGAGGAGCTCCTGCGC
AAGCTGAATGAGCAGCGGGACATCCTGGCTCTGATGGAAGTGAAGATGAAAGAGATGAAAGGCAGCATTC
GCCACCTGCGTCTCACTGAGGCCAAGCTGCGCGAAGAACTGCGTGAGAAGGATCGGCTGCTTGCCATGGC
TGTCATCCGCAAGAAGCACGGAATGTGACTCGAGCGGCCGCATCGTGACTGACTGACGATCTGCCTCGCG
CGTTTCGGTGATGACGGTGAAAACCTCTGACACATGCAGCTCCCGGAGACGGTCACAGCTTGTCTGTAAG
CGGATGCCGGGAGCAGACAAGCCCGTCAGGGCGCGTCAGCGGGTGTTGGCGGGTGTCGGGGCGCAGCCAT
GACCCAGTCACGTAGCGATAGCGGAGTGTATAATTCTTGAAGACGAAAGGGCCTCGTGATACGCCTATTT
TTATAGGTTAATGTCATGATAATAATGGTTTCTTAGACGTCAGGTGGCACTTTTCCGGGGAAATGTGCGC
GGAAACCCCTATTTGTTTTATTTTTTCTAAAATACATTCAAATATGTATCCGCTCATGAGA
