>Addgene plasmid #37002 | pGEX-4T1-THAP11(AA132-313) | depositor partial sequence | sequence record 47165 | Insert
TCCTCACCCTCTGCCTCCACTGCCCAGACTGCCCAGCTGCAGCCGAACCTGGTATCTGCTTCCGCGGCCG
TGCTTCTCACCCTTCAGGCCACTGTAGACAGCAGTCAGGCTCCGGGATCCGTACAGCCGGCGCCCATCAC
TCCCACTGGAGAAGACGTGAAGCCCATCGATCTCACAGTGCAAGTGGAGTTTGCAGCCGCAGAGGGCGCA
GCCGCTGCGGCCGCCGCGTCGGAGTTACAGGCTGCTACCGCAGGGCTGGAGGCTGCCGAGTGCCCTATGG
GCCCCCAGTTGGTGGTGGTAGGGGAAGAGGGCTTCCCTGATACTGGCTCCGACCATTCGTACTCCTTGTC
GTCAGGCACCACGGAGGAGGAGCTCCTGCGCAAGCTGAATGAGCAGCGGGACATCCTGGCTCTGATGGAG
GTCAAAATGAAAGAGATGAAAGGCAGCATTCGCCACCTGCGTCTCACTGAGGCCAAGCTGCGCGAAGAGC
TCCGCGAGAAGGATCGGCTGCTTGCCATGGCTGTCATCCGCAAGAAGCACGGAATGTGA
